>Addgene plasmid #192641 | pCK671.306 | addgene full sequence | sequence record 381519 | Addgene NGS Result
TTTTTCCATAGGCTCCGCCCCCCTGACAAGCATCACGAAATCTGACGCTCAAATCAGTGGTGGCGAAACC
CGACAGGACTATAAAGATACCAGGCGTTTCCCCCTGGCGGCTCCCTCGTGCGCTCTCCTGTTCCTGCCTT
TCGGTTTACCGGTGTCATTCCGCTGTTATGGCCGCGTTTGTCTCATTCCACGCCTGACACTCAGTTCCGG
GTAGGCAGTTCGCTCCAAGCTGGACTGTATGCACGAACCCCCCGTTCAGTCCGACCGCTGCGCCTTATCC
GGTAACTATCGTCTTGAGTCCAACCCGGAAAGACATGCAAAAGCACCACTGGCAGCAGCCACTGGTAATT
GATTTAGAGGAGTTAGTCTTGAAGTCATGCGCCGGTTAAGGCTAAACTGAAAGGACAAGTTTTGGTGACT
GCGCTCCTCCAAGCCAGTTACCTCGGTTCAAAGAGTTGGTAGCTCAGAGAACCTTCGAAAAACCGCCCTG
CAAGGCGGTTTTTTCGTTTTCAGAGCAAGAGATTACGCGCAGACCAAAACGATCTCAAGAAGATCATCTT
ATTAATCAGATAAAATATTTCTAGATTTCAGTGCAATTTATCTCTTCAAATGTAGCACCTGAAGTCAGCC
CCATACGATATAAGTTGTTACTAGATTGACAGCTAGCTCAGTCCTAGGTATAATACTAGTTTGTGTCCAG
AACGCTCCGTGTTTTAGAGCTAGAAATAGCAAGTTAAAATAAGGCTAGTCCGTTATCAACTTGAAAAAGT
GGCACATGAGGATCACCCATGTGCTTTTTTTGAAGCTTGGGCCCGAACAAAAACTCATCTCAGAAGAGGA
TCTGAATAGCGCCGTCGACCATCATCATCATCATCATTGAGTTTAAACGGTCTCCAGCTTGGCTGTTTTG
GCGGATGAGAGAAGATTTTCAGCCTGATACAGATTAAATCAGAACGCAGAAGCGGTCTGATAAAACAGAA
TTTGCCTGGCGGCAGTAGCGCGGTGGTCCCACCTGACCCCATGCCGAACTCAGAAGTGAAACGCCGTAGC
GCCGATGGTAGTGTGGGGTCTCCCCATGCGAGAGTAGGGAACTGCCAGGCATCAAATAAAACGAAAGGCT
CAGTCGAAAGACTGGGCCTTTCGTTTTATCTGTTGTTTGTCGGTGAACTGGATCCTTACTCGAGTCTAGA
CTGCAGGCTTCCTCGCTCACTTACTCGCTGCGCTCGGTCGTTCGGCTGCGGCGAGCGGTATCAGCTCACT
CAAAGGCGGTAATACGGTTATCCACAGAATCAGGGGATAACGCAGGAAAGAACATGTGAGCAAAAGGCCA
GCAAAAGGCCAGGAACCGTAAAAAACTAGTGCTTGGATTCTCACCAATAAAAAACGCCCGGCGGCAACCG
AGCGTTCTGAACAAATCCAGATGGAGTTCTGAGGTCATTACTGGATCTATCAACAGGAGTCCAAGCGAGC
TCGATATCAAATTACGCCCCGCCCTGCCACTCATCGCAGTACTGTTGTAATTCATTAAGCATTCTGCCGA
CATGGAAGCCATCACAAACGGCATGATGAACCTGAATCGCCAGCGGCATCAGCACCTTGTCGCCTTGCGT
ATAATATTTGCCCATGGTGAAAACGGGGGCGAAGAAGTTGTCCATATTGGCCACGTTTAAATCAAAACTG
GTGAAACTCACCCAGGGATTGGCTGAGACGAAAAACATATTCTCAATAAACCCTTTAGGGAAATAGGCCA
GGTTTTCACCGTAACACGCCACATCTTGCGAATATATGTGTAGAAACTGCCGGAAATCGTCGTGGTATTC
ACTCCAGAGCGATGAAAACGTTTCAGTTTGCTCATGGAAAACGGTGTAACAAGGGTGAACACTATCCCAT
ATCACCAGCTCACCGTCTTTCATTGCCATACGAAATTCCGGATGAGCATTCATCAGGCGGGCAAGAATGT
GAATAAAGGCCGGATAAAACTTGTGCTTATTTTTCTTTACGGTCTTTAAAAAGGCCGTAATATCCAGCTG
AACGGTCTGGTTATAGGTACATTGAGCAACTGACTGAAATGCCTCAAAATGTTCTTTACGATGCCATTGG
GATATATCAACGGTGGTATATCCAGTGATTTTTTTCTCCATTTTAGCTTCCTTAGCTCCTGAAAATCTCG
ATAACTCAAAAAATACGCCCGGTAGTGATCTTATTTCATTATGGTGAAAGTTGGAACCTCTTACGTGCCG
ATCAACGTCTCATTTTCGCCAGATATCGACGTCTTAAGTTACGAAATCATCCTGTGGAGCTTAGTAGGTT
TAGCAAGATGGCAGCGCCTAAATGTAGAATGATAAAAGGATTAAGAGATTAATTTCCCTAAAAATGATAA
AACAAGCGTTTTGAAAGCGCTTGTTTTTTTGGTTTGCAGTCAGAGTAGAATAGAAGTATCAAAAAAAGCA
CCGACTCGGTGCCACTTTTTCAAGTTGATAACGGACTAGCCTTATTTTAACTTGCTATGCTGTTTTGAAT
GGTTCCAACAAGATTATTTTATAACTTTTATAACAAATAATCAAGGAGAAATTCAAAGAAATTTATCAGC
CATAAAACAATACTTAATACTATAGAATGATAACAAAATAAACTACTTTTTAAAAGAATTTTGTGTTATA
ATCTATTTATTATTAAGTATTGGGTAATATTTTTTGAAGAGATATTTTGAAAAAGAAAAATTAAAGCATA
TTAAACTAATTTCGGAGGTCATTAAAACTATTATTGAAATCATCAAACTCATTATGGATTTAATTTAAAC
TTTTTATTTTAGGAGGCAAAAATGGACAAGAAGTACTCCATTGGGCTCGCTATCGGCACAAACAGCGTCG
GCTGGGCCGTCATTACGGACGAGTACAAGGTGCCGAGCAAAAAATTCAAAGTTCTGGGCAATACCGATCG
CCACAGCATAAAGAAGAACCTCATTGGCGCCCTCCTGTTCGACTCCGGGGAGACGGCCGAAGCCACGCGG
CTCAAAAGAACAGCACGGCGCAGATATACCCGCAGAAAGAATCGGATCTGCTACCTGCAGGAGATCTTTA
GTAATGAGATGGCTAAGGTGGATGACTCTTTCTTCCATAGGCTGGAGGAGTCCTTTTTGGTGGAGGAGGA
TAAAAAGCACGAGCGCCACCCAATCTTTGGCAATATCGTGGACGAGGTGGCGTACCATGAAAAGTACCCA
ACCATATATCATCTGAGGAAGAAGCTTGTAGACAGTACTGATAAGGCTGACTTGCGGTTGATCTATCTCG
CGCTGGCGCATATGATCAAATTTCGGGGACACTTCCTCATCGAGGGGGACCTGAACCCAGACAACAGCGA
TGTCGACAAACTCTTTATCCAACTGGTTCAGACTTACAATCAGCTTTTCGAAGAGAACCCGATCAACGCA
TCCGGAGTTGACGCCAAAGCAATCCTGAGCGCTAGGCTGTCCAAATCCCGGCGGCTCGAAAACCTCATCG
CACAGCTCCCTGGGGAGAAGAAGAACGGCCTGTTTGGTAATCTTATCGCCCTGTCCCTCGGGCTGACCCC
CAACTTTAAATCTAACTTCGACCTGGCCGAAGATACCAAGCTTCAACTGAGCAAAGACACCTACGATGAT
GATCTCGACAATCTGCTGGCCCAGATCGGCGACCAGTACGCAGACCTTTTTTTGGCGGCAAAGAACCTGT
CAGACGCCATTCTGCTGAGTGATATTCTGCGAGTGAACACGGAGATCACCAAAGCTCCGCTGAGCGCTAG
TATGATCAAGCTCTATGATGAGCACCACCAAGACTTGACTTTGCTGAAGGCCCTTGTCAGACAGCAACTG
CCTGAGAAGTACAAGGAAATTTTCTTCGATCAGTCTAAAAATGGCTACGCCGGATACATTGACGGCGGAG
CAAGCCAGGAGGAATTTTACAAATTTATTAAGCCCATCTTGGAAAAAATGGACGGCACCGAGGAGCTGCT
GGTAAAGCTTAACAGAGAAGATCTGTTGCGCAAACAGCGCACTTTCGACAATGGAATCATCCCCCACCAG
ATTCACCTGGGCGAACTGCACGCTATCCTCAGGCGGCAAGAGGATTTCTACCCCTTTTTGAAAGATAACA
GGGAAAAGATTGAGAAAATCCTCACATTTCGGATACCCTACTATGTAGGCCCCCTCGCCCGGGGAAATTC
CAGATTCGCGTGGATGACTCGCAAATCAGAAGAGACCATCACTCCCTGGAACTTCGAGAAAGTCGTGGAT
AAGGGGGCCTCTGCCCAGTCCTTCATCGAAAGGATGACTAACTTTGATAAAAATCTGCCTAACGAAAAGG
TGCTTCCTAAACACTCTCTGCTGTACGAGTACTTCACAGTTTATAACGAGCTCACCAAGGTCAAATACGT
CACAGAAGGGATGAGAAAGCCAGCATTCCTGTCTGGAGATCAGAAGAAAGCTATTGTGGACCTCCTCTTC
AAGACGAACCGGAAAGTTACCGTGAAACAGCTCAAAGAAGACTATTTCAAAAAGATTGAATGTTTCGACT
CTGTTGAAATCAGCGGAGTGGAGGATCGCTTCAACGCATCCCTGGGAACGTATCACGATCTCCTGAAAAT
CATTAAAGACAAGGACTTCCTGGACAATGAGGAGAACGAGGACATTCTTGAGGACATTGTCCTCACCCTT
ACGTTGTTTGAAGATAGGGAGATGATTGAAGAACGCTTGAAAACTTACGCTCATCTCTTCGACGACAAAG
TCATGAAGCAGCTCAAGAGGCGCCGATATACAGGATGGGGGCGGCTGTCAAGAAAACTGATCAATGGGAT
CCGAGACAAGCAGAGTGGAAAGACAATCCTGGATTTTCTTAAGTCCGATGGATTTGCCAACCGGAACTTC
ATTCAGTTGATCCATGATGACTCTCTCACCTTTAAGGAGGACATCCAGAAAGCACAAGTTTCTGGCCAGG
GGGACAGTCTTCACGAGCACATCGCTAATCTTGCAGGTAGCCCAGCTATCAAAAAGGGAATACTGCAGAC
CGTTAAGGTCGTGGATGAACTCGTCAAAGTAATGGGAAGGCATAAGCCCGAGAATATCGTTATCGAGATG
GCCCGAGAGAACCAAACCACCCAGAAGGGACAGAAGAACAGTAGGGAAAGGATGAAGAGGATTGAAGAGG
GTATAAAAGAACTGGGGTCCCAAATCCTTAAGGAACACCCAGTTGAAAACACCCAGCTTCAGAATGAGAA
GCTCTACCTGTACTACCTGCAGAACGGCAGGGACATGTACGTGGATCAGGAACTGGACATCAATCGGCTC
TCCGACTACGACGTGGACGCTATCGTGCCCCAGTCTTTTCTCAAAGATGATTCTATTGATAATAAAGTGT
TGACAAGATCCGATAAAAACAGAGGGAAGAGTGATAACGTCCCCTCAGAAGAAGTTGTCAAGAAAATGAA
AAATTATTGGCGGCAGCTGCTGAACGCCAAACTGATCACACAACGGAAGTTCGATAATCTGACTAAGGCT
GAACGAGGTGGCCTGTCTGAGTTGGATAAAGCCGGTTTCATCAAAAGGCAGCTTGTTGAGACACGCCAGA
TCACCAAGCACGTGGCCCAAATTCTCGATTCACGCATGAACACCAAGTACGATGAAAATGACAAACTGAT
TCGAGAGGTGAAAGTTATTACTCTGAAGTCTAAGCTGGTCTCAGATTTCAGAAAGGACTTTCAGTTTTAT
AAGGTGAGAGAGATCAACAATTACCACCATGCGCATGATGCCTACCTGAATGCAGTGGTAGGCACTGCAC
TTATCAAAAAATATCCCAAGCTTGAATCTGAATTTGTTTACGGAGACTATAAAGTGTACGATGTTAGGAA
AATGATCGCAAAGTCTGAGCAGGAAATAGGCAAGGCCACCGCTAAGTACTTCTTTTACAGCAATATTATG
AATTTTTTCAAGACCGAGATTACACTGGCCAATGGAGAGATTCGGAAGCGACCACTTATCGAAACAAACG
GAGAAACAGGAGAAATCGTGTGGGACAAGGGTAGGGATTTCGCGACAGTCCGGAAGGTCCTGTCCATGCC
GCAGGTGAACATCGTTAAAAAGACCGAAGTACAGACCGGAGGTTTCTCCAAGGAAAGTATCCGTCCGAAA
AGGAACAGCGACAAGCTGATCGCACGCAAAAAAGATTGGGACCCCAAGAAATACGGCGGATTCGTGTCTC
CTACAGTCGCTTACAGTGTACTGGTTGTGGCCAAAGTGGAGAAAGGGAAGTCTAAAAAACTCAAAAGCGT
CAAGGAACTGCTGGGCATCACAATCATGGAGCGATCAAGCTTCGAAAAAAACCCCATCGACTTTCTGGAG
GCGAAAGGATATAAAGAGGTCAAAAAAGACCTCATCATTAAGCTTCCCAAGTACTCTCTCTTTGAGCTTG
AAAACGGCCGGAAACGAATGCTCGCTAGTGCGCGTTTTCTGCAGAAAGGTAACGAGCTGGCACTGCCCTC
TAAATACGTTAATTTCTTGTATCTGGCCAGCCACTATGAAAAGCTCAAAGGGTCTCCCGAAGATAATGAG
CAGAAGCAGCTGTTCGTGGAACAACACAAACACTACCTTGATGAGATCATCGAGCAAATAAGCGAATTCT
CCAAAAGAGTGATCCTCGCCGACGCTAACCTCGATAAGGTGCTTTCTGCTTACAATAAGCACAGGGATAA
GCCCATCAGGGAGCAGGCAGAAAACATTATCCACTTGTTTACTCTGACCAACTTGGGCGCGCCTCGTGCC
TTCAAGTACTTCGACACTACCATAGACAGAAAGGTGTACCGCTCTACAAAGGAGGTCCTGGACGCCACAC
TGATTCATCAGTCAATTACGGGGCTCTATGAAACAAGAATCGACCTCTCTCAGCTCGGTGGAGACTAACT
CGAGTAAGGATCTCCAGGCATCAAATAAAACGAAAGGCTCAGTCGAAAGACTGGGCCTTTCGTTTTATCT
GTTGTTTGTCGGTGAACGCTCTCTACTAGAGTCACACTGGCTCACCTTCGGGTGGGCCTTTCTGCGTTTA
TACCTAGAGCGCCCGGAAGAGAGTCAATTCAGGGTGGTGAATCTGCAGTTTACGGCTAGCTCAGCCCTAG
GTATTATGCTAGCGAATTCATTAAAGAGGAGAAAGGTACCATGGGGCCCGCTTCTAACTTTACTCAGTTC
GTTCTCGTCGACAATGGCGGAACTGGCGACGTGACTGTCGCCCCAAGCAACTTCGCTAACGGGATCGCTG
AATGGATCAGCTCTAACTCGCGTTCACAGGCTTACAAAGTAACCTGTAGCGTTCGTCAGAGCTCTGCGCA
GAATCGCAAATACACCATCAAAGTCGAGGTGCCTAAAGGCGCCTGGCGTTCGTACTTAAATATGGAACTA
ACCATTCCAATTTTCGCCACGAATTCCGACTGCGAGCTTATTGTTAAGGCAATGCAAGGTCTCCTAAAAG
ATGGAAACCCGATTCCCTCAGCAATCGCAGCAAACTCCGGCATCTACGGTGGCGGAGGTAGCATGTCCCA
TCAGAAAATTATTCAGGATCTTATCGCATGGATTGACGAGCATATTGACCAGCCGCTTAACATTGATGTA
GTCGCAAAAAAATCAGGCTATTCAAAGTGGTACTTGCAACGAATGTTCCGCACGGTGACGCATCAGACGC
TTGGCGATTACATTCGCCAACGCCGCCTGTTACTGGCCGCCGTTGAGTTGCGCACCACCGAGCGTCCGAT
TTTTGATATCGCAATGGACCTGGGTTATGTCTCGCAGCAGACCTTCTCCCGCGTTTTCGCGCGGCAGTTT
GATCGCACTCCCGCGGATTATCGCCACCGCCTGTAAGCGGCCGCCACGCAAAAAACCCCGCTTCGGCGGG
GTTTTTTCGCCCTAGGGATATATTCCGCTTCCTCGCTCACTGACTCGCTACGCTCGGTCGTTCGACTGCG
GCGAGCGGAAATGGCTTACGAACGGGGCGGAGATTTCCTGGAAGATGCCAGGAAGATACTTAACAGGGAA
GTGAGAGGGCCGCGGCAAAGCCG
Features (pLannotate 1.2.2; 18 found; start..end, strand, type, name):
      3..548     -  rep_origin     p15A ori: Plasmids containing the medium-copy-number p15A origin of replication can be propagated in E. coli cells that contain a second plasmid with the ColE1 origin.
    656..690     +  promoter       J23119(SpeI) promoter: bacterial promoter (Registry of Standard Biological Parts BBa J23119) modified to end with an SpeI site
    711..775     +  misc_RNA       gRNA scaffold (fragment): guide RNA scaffold for the Streptococcus pyogenes CRISPR/Cas9 system
    774..792     +  misc_RNA       MS2 stem loop: stem loop that binds the bacteriophage MS2 coat protein
    860..877     +  CDS            capTEV™ (fragment): composite tag for in vivo biotinylation, TEV protease cleavage, and 6xHis tagging
    984..1099    +  ncRNA          5S rRNA: Accession: RF00001 - 5S ribosomal RNA
   1103..1149    +  terminator     rrnB T1 terminator: transcription terminator T1 from the E. coli rrnB gene
   1367..1461    -  terminator     lambda t0 terminator: transcription terminator from phage lambda
   1485..2141    -  CDS            cat: CAT_ECOLX - Experimental evidence at protein level: Swiss-Prot protein existence level 1. This enzyme is an effector of chloramphenicol resistance in bacteria. From Escherichia coli. This protein is used as a marker in many commonly used cloning vectors, such as pACYC184.
   2142..2244    -  promoter       cat promoter: promoter of the E. coli cat gene encoding chloramphenicol acetyltransferase
   2448..2526    -  misc_RNA       tracrRNA: trans-activating CRISPR RNA for the Streptococcus pyogenes CRISPR/Cas9 system
   2822..6925    +  CDS            dxCas9(3.7): catalytically dead Streptococcus pyogenes Cas9 mutant with broad PAM compatibility (Hu et al., 2018)
   6952..7023    +  terminator     rrnB T1 terminator: transcription terminator T1 from the E. coli rrnB gene
   7039..7066    +  terminator     T7Te terminator: phage T7 early transcription terminator
   7078..7112    +  promoter       lacIq promoter (fragment): lacI (mutant); In the lacIq allele, a single base change in the promoter boosts expression of the lacI gene about 10-fold.
   7190..7537    +  CDS            CAPSD_BPMS2 (fragment): Experimental evidence at protein level: Swiss-Prot protein existence level 1. Acts as a translational repressor of viral replicase synthesis late in infection. This latter function is the result of capsid protein interaction with an RNA hairpin which contains the replicase ribosome-binding site. From Escherichia phage MS2 (Bacteriophage MS2).
   7553..7873    +  CDS            soxS: SOXS_ECOLI - Experimental evidence at protein level: Swiss-Prot protein existence level 1. Transcriptional activator of the superoxide response regulon of E.coli that includes at least 10 genes such as sodA, nfo, zwf and micF. Binds the DNA sequence 5'-GCACN(7)CAA-3'. It also facilitates the subsequent binding of RNA polymerase to the micF and the nfo promoters. From Escherichia coli (strain K12).
   7933..7988    -  rep_origin     RSF ori (fragment): Plasmids containing the RSF 1030 origin of replication can be propagated in E. coli cells that contain additional plasmids with compatible origins.
