[The description below was written by a language model from this plasmid's Addgene catalogue record and pLannotate feature annotations shown in this document.]
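Description:
pCK671.306 is an 8.1 kb bacterial CRISPR activation (CRISPRa) plasmid that carries all three components of the system on a single low-copy replicon. It is built on the pCK669 backbone, replicates from the p15A origin, which is compatible with ColE1-type plasmids such as a separate reporter or target construct, and is selected with chloramphenicol through a cat gene driven by its native promoter and followed by the lambda t0 terminator.

The listed insert is the J306 scaffold RNA (scRNA), transcribed from the strong constitutive BBa_J23119 promoter. The feature table shows an S. pyogenes guide RNA scaffold extended with an MS2 stem loop, followed by rrnB T1 terminator sequence. The second component is a catalytically dead Cas9 with relaxed PAM requirements. The catalogue entry calls it dxCas9-NG, while the automated annotation matches it to dxCas9(3.7); it is terminated by rrnB T1 and T7Te, and its promoter is not annotated, although a tracrRNA element from the native S. pyogenes locus lies upstream. The third component is a fusion of the MS2 coat protein (MCP) to the E. coli transcriptional activator SoxS carrying the R93A and S101A substitutions. A sequence annotated as a lacIq promoter fragment sits just upstream of it.

In use, the scRNA directs the dCas9 variant to a site upstream of a target promoter, and its MS2 hairpin recruits MCP-SoxS to stimulate transcription there. The PAM-flexible dCas9 broadens the range of targetable positions for bacterial gene activation. Short hits to capTEV, 5S rRNA and the RSF origin are probably annotation artefacts or cloning remnants rather than functional parts.
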