Addgene plasmid #192641: pCK671.306
Purpose: Expresses dxCas9-NG and MCP-SoxS(R93A/S101A) and scRNA J306 on p15A-CmR
Depositing lab: Jesse Zalatan. Depositing organization: University of Washington. Publication: Expanding the Scope of Bacterial CRISPR Activation with PAM-Flexible dCas9 Variants. Kiattisewee C, Karanjia AV, Legut M, Daniloski Z, Koplik SE, Nelson J, Kleinstiver BP, Sanjana NE, Carothers JM, Zalatan JG. ACS Synth Biol. 2022 Nov 15. doi: 10.1021/acssynbio.2c00405. PubMed 36378874.
Backbone
  Vector backbone: pCK669 (Addgene #192638)
  Backbone manufacturer: Jesse Zalatan
  Backbone size w/o insert (bp): 1726
  Total vector size (bp): 8073
  Vector type: CRISPR, Synthetic Biology
Growth in bacteria
  Bacterial resistance: Chloramphenicol, 25 μg/mL
  Growth temperature: 37°C
  Growth strain: DH5alpha
  Copy number: Low Copy
Gene/Insert
  Gene/Insert name: J306 scRNA (alt name: TTGTGTCCAGAACGCTCCGT)
  Species: Synthetic
  Insert size (bp): 731
  Promoter: BBa_J23119
  Cloning method: Gibson Cloning
  Sequencing primers: 5′ caagagattacgcgcagacc; 3′ ctggatttgttcagaacgctc
Terms and licenses: Academic/Nonprofit Terms; Industry Terms: Not Available to Industry
How to cite: pCK671.306 was a gift from Jesse Zalatan (Addgene plasmid # 192641 ; http://n2t.net/addgene:192641 ; RRID:Addgene_192641)
